Addgene plasmid #235600: pLV-MVPH
Purpose: Expresses the MS2-VP64-P65-HSF1 fusion protein
Depositing lab: Ting Zhou. Depositing organization: Memorial Sloan-Kettering Cancer Center. Publication: Leveraging CRISPR activation for rapid assessment of gene editing products in human pluripotent stem cells. Wu Y, Zhong A, Evangelisti A, Sidharta M, Danwei H, Studer L, Zhou T. Stem Cell Reports. 2025 Apr 25:102499. doi: 10.1016/j.stemcr.2025.102499. PubMed 40345204.
Backbone
  Vector backbone: pLV
  Vector type: Mammalian Expression, Lentiviral
  Selectable markers: Hygromycin
Growth in bacteria
  Bacterial resistance: Ampicillin, 100 μg/mL
  Growth temperature: 37°C
  Growth strain: NEB Stable
  Copy number: High Copy
Gene/Insert
  Gene/Insert name: MS2-VP64-P65-HSF1
  Mutation: N55K in MS2
  Promoter: EF1a
  Cloning method: Gibson Cloning
  Sequencing primers: 5′ TCAAGCCTCAGACAGTGGTTC
Terms and licenses: Academic/Nonprofit Terms; Industry Terms: Not Available to Industry
Depositor comments: Please visit https://doi.org/10.1101/2024.09.29.615716 for bioRxiv preprint.
How to cite: pLV-MVPH was a gift from Ting Zhou (Addgene plasmid # 235600 ; http://n2t.net/addgene:235600 ; RRID:Addgene_235600)
