[The description below was written by a language model from this plasmid's Addgene catalogue record and pLannotate feature annotations shown in this document.]
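Description:
pLV-MVPH is a lentiviral transfer plasmid for mammalian expression, built on a pLV backbone, that delivers the MS2-VP64-p65-HSF1 (MVPH) transcriptional activator fusion. It is propagated in E. coli as a high-copy plasmid through a ColE1/pUC-type origin with ampicillin resistance. The backbone also carries an f1 origin and an SV40/EM7-driven bleomycin/Zeocin resistance cassette that lies outside the viral genome. The lentiviral framework is HIV-1 derived. A CMV enhancer/promoter is fused to a truncated 5' LTR to drive genomic RNA production in packaging cells, followed by the Ψ packaging signal with a gag fragment, the RRE for Rev-dependent nuclear export, and the cPPT/CTS. The far end is closed by a second truncated LTR followed by a bGH polyadenylation signal.

The annotation places the expression cassette on the opposite strand to these viral elements, an arrangement the catalogue entry does not comment on. In the cassette, an EF1α promoter with its intron A drives the MS2 coat protein, which the record says carries the N55K mutation, followed by the p65 (RelA) activation region and the HSF1 C-terminal activation domain. The VP64 module named in the insert is not separately annotated, though there is an unannotated gap between MS2 and p65. A hygromycin phosphotransferase coding sequence lies just downstream of HSF1 and provides the mammalian selection marker. How it is linked to the fusion is not annotated. A WPRE follows to enhance transcript expression. MS2 coat protein binds MS2 RNA hairpins, so this fusion is the type of effector recruited to aptamer-bearing guide RNAs in CRISPR activation systems. The associated publication applies CRISPR activation to assessing gene editing products in human pluripotent stem cells.
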