Features (pLannotate 1.2.2; 36 found; start..end, strand, type, name):
    141..504     -  CDS            HIV-1 gag (fragment): gag protein from human immunodeficiency virus 1; gag
    488..613     -  misc_feature   HIV-1 Ψ: packaging signal of human immunodeficiency virus type 1
    660..840     -  LTR            5' LTR (truncated): truncated 5' long terminal repeat (LTR) from HIV-1
    858..1057    -  promoter       CMV promoter: human cytomegalovirus (CMV) immediate early promoter
   1058..1437    -  enhancer       CMV enhancer: human cytomegalovirus immediate early enhancer
   1592..1644    +  misc_feature   bom (fragment): basis of mobility region from pBR322
   1703..1807    +  promoter       AmpR promoter: bla
   1808..2668    +  CDS            AmpR: β-lactamase; bla; confers resistance to ampicillin, carbenicillin, and related antibiotics
   2839..3427    +  rep_origin     ori: high-copy-number ColE1/pMB1/pBR322/pUC origin of replication
   3610..3702    +  CDS            lacI (fragment): lac repressor; lacI; The lac repressor binds to the lac operator to inhibit transcription in E. coli. This inhibition can be relieved by adding lactose or isopropyl-β-D-thiogalactopyranoside (IPTG).
   3715..3736    +  protein_bind   CAP binding site: CAP binding activates transcription in the presence of cAMP. E. coli catabolite activator protein
   3751..3781    +  promoter       lac promoter: promoter for the E. coli lac operon
   3785..3807    +  protein_bind   lac operator (fragment): The lac repressor binds to the lac operator to inhibit transcription in E. coli. This inhibition can be relieved by adding lactose or isopropyl-β-D-thiogalactopyranoside (IPTG). lac repressor encoded by lacI
   3878..3999    -  polyA_signal   SV40 poly(A) signal: SV40 polyadenylation signal
   3994..4119    -  CDS            ble (fragment): BLE_KLEPN - Experimental evidence at protein level: Swiss-Prot protein existence level 1. Binding protein with a strong affinity to the bleomycin family of antibiotics. Binds to CL990; an antimitotic-antibiotic compound. From Klebsiella pneumoniae.
   4129..4503    -  CDS            BleoR: antibiotic-binding protein; Sh ble from Streptoalloteichus hindustanus; confers resistance to bleomycin, phleomycin, and Zeocin™
   4522..4569    -  promoter       EM7 promoter: synthetic bacterial promoter&nbsp
   4617..4946    -  promoter       SV40 promoter: SV40 enhancer and early promoter
   4960..5388    -  rep_origin     f1 ori (sequence partly withheld): f1 bacteriophage origin of replication; arrow indicates direction of (+) strand synthesis
   5409..5430    -  promoter       SV40 promoter (fragment): SV40 enhancer and early promoter
   5434..5658    -  polyA_signal   bGH poly(A) signal: bovine growth hormone polyadenylation signal
   5690..5870    -  LTR            5' LTR (truncated): truncated 5' long terminal repeat (LTR) from HIV-1
   5877..6377    -  CDS            nef (fragment): NEF_HV1LA - Experimental evidence at protein level: Swiss-Prot protein existence level 1. Extracellular Nef protein targets CD4(+) T-lymphocytes for apoptosis by interacting with CXCR4 surface receptors. From Human immunodeficiency virus type 1 group M subtype B (isolate Lai) (HIV-1).
   6402..6468    +  CDS            small t antigen (fragment): SV40 (simian virus 40) small t antigen
   6494..6705    +  promoter       EF-1α core promoter: core promoter for human elongation factor EF-1α
   6706..6815    +  intron         EF-1α intron A (fragment): intron upstream of the start codon of human EF-1α
   7441..7644    +  intron         EF-1α intron A: truncated intron upstream of the start codon of human EF-1α
   7666..8055    +  CDS            CAPSD_BPMS2: Experimental evidence at protein level: Swiss-Prot protein existence level 1. Acts as a translational repressor of viral replicase synthesis late in infection. This latter function is the result of capsid protein interaction with an RNA hairpin which contains the replicase ribosome-binding site. From Escherichia phage MS2 (Bacteriophage MS2).
   8332..8874    +  CDS            Rela (fragment): TF65_MOUSE - Also known as Nfkb3. Experimental evidence at protein level: Swiss-Prot protein existence level 1. NF-kappa-B is a pleiotropic transcription factor present in almost all cell types and is the endpoint of a series of signal transduction events that are initiated by a vast array of stimuli related to many biological processes such as inflammation, immunity, differentiation, cell growth, tumorigenesis and apoptosis. NF-kappa-B is a homo- or heterodimeric complex formed by the Rel-like domain- containing proteins RELA/p65, RELB, NFKB1/p105, NFKB1/p50, REL and NFKB2/p52. The heterodime
   8899..9270    +  CDS            HSF1: C-terminal activation domain from the human heat shock transcription factor HSF1
   9343..10364   +  CDS            HygR (fragment): hygromycin B phosphotransferase confers resistance to hygromycin
  10378..10399   +  misc_feature   MCS (fragment): pBluescript multiple cloning site
  10402..10990   +  misc_feature   WPRE: woodchuck hepatitis virus posttranscriptional regulatory element
  11043..11160   -  misc_feature   cPPT/CTS: central polypurine tract and central termination sequence of HIV-1
  11210..11310   -  CDS            Rev (fragment): human immunodeficiency virus 1 (HIV-1) Rev protein; rev; enhances nuclear export of unspliced and incompletely spliced viral mRNAs
  11687..11920   -  misc_feature   RRE: The Rev response element (RRE) of HIV-1 allows for Rev-dependent mRNA export from the nucleus to the cytoplasm.
>Addgene plasmid #235600 | pLV-MVPH | addgene full sequence | sequence record 468351 | Addgene NGS Result
CACTGCTCTTTTTTCTCTCTGCACCACTCTTCTCTTTGCCTTGGTGGGTGCTACTCCTAATGGTTCAATT
TTTACTACTTTATATTTATATAATTCACTTCTCCAATTGTCCCTCATATCTCCTCCTCCAGGTCTGAAGA
TCAGCGGCCGCTTGCTGTGCGGTGGTCTTACTTTTGTTTTGCTCTTCCTCTATCTTGTCTAAAGCTTCCT
TGGTGTCTTTTATCTCTATCCTTTGATGCACACAATAGAGGGTTGCTACTGTATTATATAATGATCTAAG
TTCTTCTGATCCTGTCTGAAGGGATGGTTGTAGCTGTCCCAGTATTTGTCTACAGCCTTCTGATGTTTCT
AACAGGCCAGGATTAACTGCGAATCGTTCTAGCTCCCTGCTTGCCCATACTATATGTTTTAATTTATATT
TTTTCTTTCCCCCTGGCCTTAACCGAATTTTTTCCCATCGCGATCTAATTCTCCCCCGCTTAATACTGAC
GCTCTCGCACCCATCTCTCTCCTTCTAGCCTCCGCTAGTCAAAATTTTTGGCGTACTCACCAGTCGCCGC
CCCTCGCCTCTTGCCGTGCGCGCTTCAGCAAGCCGAGTCCTGCGTCGAGAGAGCTCCTCTGGTTTCCCTT
TCGCTTTCAAGTCCCTGTTCGGGCGCCACTGCTAGAGATTTTCCACACTGACTAAAAGGGTCTGAGGGAT
CTCTAGTTACCAGAGTCACACAACAGACGGGCACACACTACTTGAAGCACTCAAGGCAAGCTTTATTGAG
GCTTAAGCAGTGGGTTCCCTAGTTAGCCAGAGAGCTCCCAGGCTCAGATCTGGTCTAACCAGAGAGACCC
AGTACAGGCAAAACGCGCTGCTTATATAGACCTCCCACCGTACACGCCTACCGCCCATTTGCGTCAATGG
GGCGGAGTTGTTACGACATTTTGGAAAGTCCCGTTGATTTTGGTGCCAAAACAAACTCCCATTGACGTCA
ATGGGGTGGAGACTTGGAAATCCCCGTGAGTCAAACCGCTATCCACGCCCATTGATGTACTGCCAAAACC
GCATCACCATGGTAATAGCGATGACTAATACGTAGATGTACTGCCAAGTAGGAAAGTCCCATAAGGTCAT
GTACTGGGCATAATGCCAGGCGGGCCATTTACCGTCATTGACGTCAATAGGGGGCGTACTTGGCATATGA
TACACTTGATGTACTGCCAAGTGGGCAGTTTACCGTAAATACTCCACCCATTGACGTCAATGGAAAGTCC
CTATTGGCGTTACTATGGGAACATACGTCATTATTGACGTCAATGGGCGGGGGTCGTTGGGCGGTCAGCC
AGGCGGGCCATTTACCGTAAGTTATGTAACGCGGAACTCCATATATGGGCTATGAACTAATGACCCCGTA
ATTGATTACTATTAATAACTAGTCAATAATCAATGTCAACGCGTATATCTGGCCCGTACATCGCGAAGCA
GCGCAAAACGCCTAACCCTAAGCAGATTCTTCATGCAATTGTCGGTCAAGCCTTGCCTTGTTGTAGCTTA
AATTTTGCTCGCGCACTACTCAGCGACCTCCAACACACAAGCAGGGAGCAGATACTGGCTTAACTATGCG
GCATCAGAGCAGATTGTACTGAGAGTGCACCATAGGGGATCGGGAGATCTCCCGATCCGTCGACGTCAGG
TGGCACTTTTCGGGGAAATGTGCGCGGAACCCCTATTTGTTTATTTTTCTAAATACATTCAAATATGTAT
CCGCTCATGAGACAATAACCCTGATAAATGCTTCAATAATATTGAAAAAGGAAGAGTATGAGTATTCAAC
ATTTCCGTGTCGCCCTTATTCCCTTTTTTGCGGCATTTTGCCTTCCTGTTTTTGCTCACCCAGAAACGCT
GGTGAAAGTAAAAGATGCTGAAGATCAGTTGGGTGCACGAGTGGGTTACATCGAACTGGATCTCAACAGC
GGTAAGATCCTTGAGAGTTTTCGCCCCGAAGAACGTTTTCCAATGATGAGCACTTTTAAAGTTCTGCTAT
GTGGCGCGGTATTATCCCGTATTGACGCCGGGCAAGAGCAACTCGGTCGCCGCATACACTATTCTCAGAA
TGACTTGGTTGAGTACTCACCAGTCACAGAAAAGCATCTTACGGATGGCATGACAGTAAGAGAATTATGC
AGTGCTGCCATAACCATGAGTGATAACACTGCGGCCAACTTACTTCTGACAACGATCGGAGGACCGAAGG
AGCTAACCGCTTTTTTGCACAACATGGGGGATCATGTAACTCGCCTTGATCGTTGGGAACCGGAGCTGAA
TGAAGCCATACCAAACGACGAGCGTGACACCACGATGCCTGTAGCAATGGCAACAACGTTGCGCAAACTA
TTAACTGGCGAACTACTTACTCTAGCTTCCCGGCAACAATTAATAGACTGGATGGAGGCGGATAAAGTTG
CAGGACCACTTCTGCGCTCGGCCCTTCCGGCTGGCTGGTTTATTGCTGATAAATCTGGAGCCGGTGAGCG
TGGGTCTCGCGGTATCATTGCAGCACTGGGGCCAGATGGTAAGCCCTCCCGTATCGTAGTTATCTACACG
ACGGGGAGTCAGGCAACTATGGATGAACGAAATAGACAGATCGCTGAGATAGGTGCCTCACTGATTAAGC
ATTGGTAACTGTCAGACCAAGTTTACTCATATATACTTTAGATTGATTTAAAACTTCATTTTTAATTTAA
AAGGATCTAGGTGAAGATCCTTTTTGATAATCTCATGACCAAAATCCCTTAACGTGAGTTTTCGTTCCAC
TGAGCGTCAGACCCCGTAGAAAAGATCAAAGGATCTTCTTGAGATCCTTTTTTTCTGCGCGTAATCTGCT
GCTTGCAAACAAAAAAACCACCGCTACCAGCGGTGGTTTGTTTGCCGGATCAAGAGCTACCAACTCTTTT
TCCGAAGGTAACTGGCTTCAGCAGAGCGCAGATACCAAATACTGTTCTTCTAGTGTAGCCGTAGTTAGGC
CACCACTTCAAGAACTCTGTAGCACCGCCTACATACCTCGCTCTGCTAATCCTGTTACCAGTGGCTGCTG
CCAGTGGCGATAAGTCGTGTCTTACCGGGTTGGACTCAAGACGATAGTTACCGGATAAGGCGCAGCGGTC
GGGCTGAACGGGGGGTTCGTGCACACAGCCCAGCTTGGAGCGAACGACCTACACCGAACTGAGATACCTA
CAGCGTGAGCTATGAGAAAGCGCCACGCTTCCCGAAGGGAGAAAGGCGGACAGGTATCCGGTAAGCGGCA
GGGTCGGAACAGGAGAGCGCACGAGGGAGCTTCCAGGGGGAAACGCCTGGTATCTTTATAGTCCTGTCGG
GTTTCGCCACCTCTGACTTGAGCGTCGATTTTTGTGATGCTCGTCAGGGGGGCGGAGCCTATGGAAAAAC
GCCAGCAACGCGGCCTTTTTACGGTTCCTGGCCTTTTGCTGGCCTTTTGCTCACATGTTCTTTCCTGCGT
TATCCCCTGATTCTGTGGATAACCGTATTACCGCCTTTGAGTGAGCTGATACCGCTCGCCGCAGCCGAAC
GACCGAGCGCAGCGAGTCAGTGAGCGAGGAAGCGGAAGAGCGCCCAATACGCAAACCGCCTCTCCCCGCG
CGTTGGCCGATTCATTAATGCAGCTGGCACGACAGGTTTCCCGACTGGAAAGCGGGCAGTGAGCGCAACG
CAATTAATGTGAGTTAGCTCACTCATTAGGCACCCCAGGCTTTACACTTTATGCTTCCGGCTCGTATGTT
GTGTGGAATTGTGAGCGGATAACAATTTCACACAGGAAACAGCTATGACCATGATTACGCCAAGCTCTAG
CTAGAGGTCGACGGTATACAGACATGATAAGATACATTGATGAGTTTGGACAAACCACAACTAGAATGCA
GTGAAAAAAATGCTTTATTTGTGAAATTTGTGATGCTATTGCTTTATTTGTAACCATTATAAGCTGCAAT
AAACAAGTTGGGGTGGGCGAAGAACTCCAGCATGAGATCCCCGCGCTGGAGGATCATCCAGCCGGCGTCC
CGGAAAACGATTCCGAAGCCCAACCTTTCATAGAAGGCGGCGGTGGAATCGAAATCTCGTAGCACGTGTC
AGTCCTGCTCCTCGGCCACGAAGTGCACGCAGTTGCCGGCCGGGTCGCGCAGGGCGAACTCCCGCCCCCA
CGGCTGCTCGCCGATCTCGGTCATGGCCGGCCCGGAGGCGTCCCGGAAGTTCGTGGACACGACCTCCGAC
CACTCGGCGTACAGCTCGTCCAGGCCGCGCACCCACACCCAGGCCAGGGTGTTGTCCGGCACCACCTGGT
CCTGGACCGCGCTGATGAACAGGGTCACGTCGTCCCGGACCACACCGGCGAAGTCGTCCTCCACGAAGTC
CCGGGAGAACCCGAGCCGGTCGGTCCAGAACTCGACCGCTCCGGCGACGTCGCGCGCGGTGAGCACCGGA
ACGGCACTGGTCAACTTGGCCATGGTTTAGTTCCTCACCTTGTCGTATTATACTATGCCGATATACTATG
CCGATGATTAATTGTCAACACGTGCTGATCAGATCCGAAAATGGATATACAAGCTCCCGGGAGCTTTTTG
CAAAAGCCTAGGCCTCCAAAAAAGCCTCCTCACTACTTCTGGAATAGCTCAGAGGCAGAGGCGGCCTCGG
CCTCTGCATAAATAAAAAAAATTAGTCAGCCATGGGGCGGAGAATGGGCGGAACTGGGCGGAGTTAGGGG
CGGGATGGGCGGAGTTAGGGGCGGGACTATGGTTGCTGACTAATTGAGATGCATGCTTTGCATACTTCTG
CCTGCTGGGGAGCCTGGGGACTTTCCACACCTGGTTGCTGACTAATTGAGATGCATGCTTTGCATACTTC
TGCCTGCTGGGGAGCCTGGGGACTTTCCACACCCTAACTGACACACATTCCACAGAATTAATTCGCGTTA
AATTTTTGTTAAATCAGCTCATTTTTTAACCAATAGGCCGAAATCGGCAAAATCCCTTATAAATCAAAAG
AATAGACCGAGATAGGGT
[37 nt withheld, positions 5059-5095]
AAAGAACGTGGACTCCAACGTCAAAGG
[49 nt withheld, positions 5123-5171]
T
[91 nt withheld, positions 5173-5263]
G
[124 nt withheld, positions 5265-5388]
GGGGATACCCCCTAGAGCCCCAGCTGGTTCTTTCCGCCTCAGAAGCCATAGAGCCCACCGCATCCCCAGC
ATGCCTGCTATTGTCTTCCCAATCCTCCCCCTTGCTGTCCTGCCCCACCCCACCCCCCAGAATAGAATGA
CACCTACTCAGACAATGCGATGCAATTTCCTCATTTTATTAGGAAAGGACAGTGGGAGTGGCACCTTCCA
GGGTCAAGGAAGGCACGGGGGAGGGGCAAACAACAGATGGCTGGCAACTAGAAGGCACAGTCGAGGCTGA
TCAGCGGGTTTAAACGGGCCCTGCTAGAGATTTTCCACACTGACTAAAAGGGTCTGAGGGATCTCTAGTT
ACCAGAGTCACACAACAGACGGGCACACACTACTTGAAGCACTCAAGGCAAGCTTTATTGAGGCTTAAGC
AGTGGGTTCCCTAGTTAGCCAGAGAGCTCCCAGGCTCAGATCTGGTCTAACCAGAGAGACCCAGTACAGT
CCGGATGCAGCTCTCGGGCCATGTGATGAAATGCTAGGCGGCTGTCAAACCTCCACTCTAATACTTCTCT
CTCCGGGTCATCCATCCCATGCAGGCTCACAGGGTGTAACAAGCGGGTGTTCTCTCCTTCATTGGCTTCT
TCTACCTTCTCTTGCTCAACTGGTACTAGCTTGTAGCACCATCCAAAGGTCAGTGGATATCTGATCCCTG
GCCCTGGTGTGTAGTTCTGCCAATCAGGGAAGTAGCCTTGTGTGTGGTAGATCCACAGATCAAGGATATC
TTGTCTTCGTTGGGAGTGAATTAGCCCTTCCAGTCCCCCCTTTTCTTTTAAAAAGTGGCTAAGATCTACA
GCTGCCTTGTAAGTCATTGGTCTTAAAGGTACCTGAGGTGTGACTGGAAAACCCACCTCCTCCTCCTCTT
GTGCTTCTAGCCAGGCACAATCAGCATTGGTAGCTGCTGTATTGCTACTTGTGATTGCTCCATGTTTTTC
TAGGTCTCGAGGTCGACGGTATCGATTGCAAAGATGGATAAAGTTTTAAACAGAGAGGAATCTTTGCAGC
TAATGGACCTTCTAGGTCTTGAAAGGAGTGGGAATTGGCTCCGGTGCCCGTCAGTGGGCAGAGCGCACAT
CGCCCACAGTCCCCGAGAAGTTGGGGGGAGGGGTCGGCAATTGAACCGGTGCCTAGAGAAGGTGGCGCGG
GGTAAACTGGGAAAGTGATGTCGTGTACTGGCTCCGCCTTTTTCCCGAGGGTGGGGGAGAACCGTATATA
AGTGCAGTAGTCGCCGTGAACGTTCTTTTTCGCAACGGGTTTGCCGCCAGAACACAGGTAAGTGCCGTGT
GTGGTTCCCGCGGGCCTGGCCTCTTTACGGGTTATGGCCCTTGCGTGCCTTGAATTACTTCCACCTGGCT
GCAGTACGTGATTCTTGATCCCGAGCTTCGGGTTGGAAGTGGGTGGGAGAGTTCGAGGCCTTGCGCTTAA
GGAGCCCCTTCGCCTCGTGCTTGAGTTGAGGCCTGGCCTGGGCGCTGGGGCCGCCGCGTGCGAATCTGGT
GGCACCTTCGCGCCTGTCTCGCTGCTTTCGATAAGTCTCTAGCCATTTAAAATTTTTGATGACCTGCTGC
GACGCTTTTTTTCTGGCAAGATAGTCTTGTAAATGCGGGCCAAGATCTGCACACTGGTATTTCGGTTTTT
GGGGCCGCGGGCGGCGACGGGGCCCGTGCGTCCCAGCGCACATGTTCGGCGAGGCGGGGCCTGCGAGCGC
GGCCACCGAGAATCGGACGGGGGTAGTCTCAAGCTGGCCGGCCTGCTCTGGTGCCTGGCCTCGCGCCGCC
GTGTATCGCCCCGCCCTGGGCGGCAAGGCTGGCCCGGTCGGCACCAGTTGCGTGAGCGGAAAGATGGCCG
CTTCCCGGCCCTGCTGCAGGGAGCTCAAAATGAAGGACGCGGCGCTCGGGAGAGCGGGCGGGTGAGTCAC
CCACACAAAGGAAAAGGGCCTTTCCGTCCTCAGCCGTCGCTTCATGTGACTCCACGGAGTACCGGGCGCC
GTCCAGGCACCTCGATTAGTTCTCGAGCTTTTGGAGTACGTCGTCTTTAGGTTGGGGGGAGGGGTTTTAT
GCGATGGAGTTTCCCCACACTGAGTGGGTGGAGACTGAAGTTAGGCCAGCTTGGCACTTGATGTAATTCT
CCTTGGAATTTGCCCTTTTTGAGTTTGGATCTTGGTTCATTCTCAAGCCTCAGACAGTGGTTCAAAGTTT
TTTTCTTCCATTTCAGGTGTCGTGACGTACGGCCACCATGGCTTCAAACTTTACTCAGTTCGTGCTCGTG
GACAATGGTGGGACAGGGGATGTGACAGTGGCTCCTTCTAATTTCGCTAATGGGGTGGCAGAGTGGATCA
GCTCCAACTCACGGAGCCAGGCCTACAAGGTGACATGCAGCGTCAGGCAGTCTAGTGCCCAGAAGAGAAA
GTATACCATCAAGGTGGAGGTCCCCAAAGTGGCTACCCAGACAGTGGGCGGAGTCGAACTGCCTGTCGCC
GCTTGGAGGTCCTACCTGAACATGGAGCTCACTATCCCAATTTTCGCTACCAATTCTGACTGTGAACTCA
TCGTGAAGGCAATGCAGGGGCTCCTCAAAGACGGTAATCCTATCCCTTCCGCCATCGCCGCTAACTCAGG
TATCTACAGCGCTGGAGGAGGTGGAAGCGGAGGAGGAGGAAGCGGAGGAGGAGGTAGCGGACCTAAGAAA
AAGAGGAAGGTGGCGGCCGCTGGATCCGGACGGGCTGACGCATTGGACGATTTTGATCTGGATATGCTGG
GAAGTGACGCCCTCGATGATTTTGACCTTGACATGCTTGGTTCGGATGCCCTTGATGACTTTGACCTCGA
CATGCTCGGCAGTGACGCCCTTGATGATTTCGACCTGGACATGCTGATTAACTGTACAGGCAGTGGAGGA
TCCCCTTCAGGGCAGATCAGCAACCAGGCCCTGGCTCTGGCCCCTAGCTCCGCTCCAGTGCTGGCCCAGA
CTATGGTGCCCTCTAGTGCTATGGTGCCTCTGGCCCAGCCACCTGCTCCAGCCCCTGTGCTGACCCCAGG
ACCACCCCAGTCACTGAGCGCTCCAGTGCCCAAGTCTACACAGGCCGGCGAGGGGACTCTGAGTGAAGCT
CTGCTGCACCTGCAGTTCGACGCTGATGAGGACCTGGGAGCTCTGCTGGGGAACAGCACCGATCCCGGAG
TGTTCACAGATCTGGCCTCCGTGGACAACTCTGAGTTTCAGCAGCTGCTGAATCAGGGCGTGTCCATGTC
TCATAGTACAGCCGAACCAATGCTGATGGAGTACCCCGAAGCCATTACCCGGCTGGTGACCGGCAGCCAG
CGGCCCCCCGACCCCGCTCCAACTCCCCTGGGAACCAGCGGCCTGCCTAATGGGCTGTCCGGAGATGAAG
ACTTCTCAAGCATCGCTGATATGGACTTTAGTGCCCTGCTGTCACAGATTTCCTCTAGTGGGCAGGGAGG
AGGTGGAAGCGGCTTCAGCGTGGACACCAGTGCCCTGCTGGACCTGTTCAGCCCCTCGGTGACCGTGCCC
GACATGAGCCTGCCTGACCTTGACAGCAGCCTGGCCAGTATCCAAGAGCTCCTGTCTCCCCAGGAGCCCC
CCAGGCCTCCCGAGGCAGAGAACAGCAGCCCGGATTCAGGGAAGCAGCTGGTGCACTACACAGCGCAGCC
GCTGTTCCTGCTGGACCCCGGCTCCGTGGACACCGGGAGCAACGACCTGCCGGTGCTGTTTGAGCTGGGA
GAGGGCTCCTACTTCTCCGAAGGGGACGGCTTCGCCGAGGACCCCACCATCTCCCTGCTGACAGGCTCGG
AGCCTCCCAAAGCCAAGGACCCCACTGTCTCCTGTACAGGCAGTGGAGAGGGCAGAGGAAGTCTGCTAAC
ATGCGGTGACGTCGAGGAGAATCCTGGCCCAACCATGAAAAAGCCTGAACTCACCGCTACCTCTGTCGAG
AAGTTTCTGATCGAAAAGTTCGACAGCGTCTCCGACCTGATGCAGCTCTCCGAGGGCGAAGAATCTCGGG
CTTTCAGCTTCGATGTGGGAGGGCGTGGATATGTCCTGCGGGTGAATAGCTGCGCCGATGGTTTCTACAA
AGATCGCTATGTTTATCGGCACTTTGCATCCGCCGCTCTCCCTATTCCCGAAGTGCTTGACATTGGGGAG
TTCAGCGAGAGCCTGACCTATTGCATCTCCCGCCGTGCACAGGGTGTCACCTTGCAAGACCTGCCTGAAA
CCGAACTGCCCGCTGTTCTCCAGCCCGTCGCCGAGGCCATGGATGCCATCGCTGCCGCCGATCTTAGCCA
GACCAGCGGGTTCGGCCCATTCGGACCTCAAGGAATCGGTCAATACACTACATGGCGCGATTTCATCTGC
GCTATTGCTGATCCCCATGTGTATCACTGGCAAACTGTGATGGACGACACCGTCAGTGCCTCCGTCGCCC
AGGCTCTCGATGAGCTGATGCTTTGGGCCGAGGACTGCCCCGAAGTCCGGCACCTCGTGCACGCCGATTT
CGGCTCCAACAATGTCCTGACCGACAATGGCCGCATAACAGCCGTCATTGACTGGAGCGAGGCCATGTTC
GGGGATTCCCAATACGAGGTCGCCAACATCTTCTTCTGGAGGCCCTGGTTGGCTTGTATGGAGCAGCAGA
CCCGCTACTTCGAGCGGAGGCATCCCGAGCTTGCAGGATCTCCTCGGCTCCGGGCTTATATGCTCCGCAT
TGGTCTTGACCAACTCTATCAGAGCTTGGTTGACGGCAATTTCGATGATGCAGCTTGGGCTCAGGGTCGC
TGCGACGCAATCGTCCGGTCCGGAGCCGGGACTGTCGGGCGTACACAAATCGCCCGCAGAAGCGCTGCCG
TCTGGACCGATGGCTGTGTGGAAGTGCTCGCCGATAGTGGAAACAGACGCCCCAGCACTCGTCCTAGGGC
AAAGGATCTGCAGTAATGAGAATTCGATATCAAGCTTATCGGTAATCAACCTCTGGATTACAAAATTTGT
GAAAGATTGACTGGTATTCTTAACTATGTTGCTCCTTTTACGCTATGTGGATACGCTGCTTTAATGCCTT
TGTATCATGCTATTGCTTCCCGTATGGCTTTCATTTTCTCCTCCTTGTATAAATCCTGGTTGCTGTCTCT
TTATGAGGAGTTGTGGCCCGTTGTCAGGCAACGTGGCGTGGTGTGCACTGTGTTTGCTGACGCAACCCCC
ACTGGTTGGGGCATTGCCACCACCTGTCAGCTCCTTTCCGGGACTTTCGCTTTCCCCCTCCCTATTGCCA
CGGCGGAACTCATCGCCGCCTGCCTTGCCCGCTGCTGGACAGGGGCTCGGCTGTTGGGCACTGACAATTC
CGTGGTGTTGTCGGGGAAATCATCGTCCTTTCCTTGGCTGCTCGCCTGTGTTGCCACCTGGATTCTGCGC
GGGACGTCCTTCTGCTACGTCCCTTCGGCCCTCAATCCAGCGGACCTTCCTTCCCGCGGCCTGCTGCCGG
CTCTGCGGCCTCTTCCGCGTCTTCGCCTTCGCCCTCAGACGAGTCGGATCTCCCTTTGGGCCGCCTCCCC
GCATCGCTAGCTAATTAACCAAACTGGATCTCTGCTGTCCCTGTAATAAACCCGAAAATTTTGAATTTTT
GTAATTTGTTTTTGTAATTCTTTAGTTTGTATGTCTGTTGCTATTATGTCTACTATTCTTTCCCCTGCAC
TGTACCCCCCAATCCCCCCTTTTCTTTTAAAATTGTGGATGAATACTGCCATTTGTCTGCAGAATTGGCG
CACGCAGTGCCGATCCGTTCACTAATCGAATGGATCTGTCTCTGTCTCTCTCTCCACCTTCTTCTTCTAT
TCCTTCGGGCCTGTCGGGTCCCCTCGGGGTTGGGAGGTGGGTCTGAAACGATAATGGTGAATATCCCTGC
CTAACTCTATTCACTATAGAAAGTACAGCAAAAACTATTCTTAAACCTACCAAGCCTCCTACTATCATTA
TGAATAATTTTATATACCACAGCCAATTTGTTATGTTAAACCAATTCCACAAACTTGCCCATTTATCTAA
TTCCAATAATTCTTGTTCATTCTTTTCTTGCTGGTTTTGCGATTCTTCAATTAAGGAGTGTATTAAGCTT
GTGTAATTGTTAATTTCTCTGTCCCACTCCATCCAGGTCGTGTGATTCCAAATCTGTTCCAGAGATTTAT
TACTCCAACTAGCATTCCAAGGCACAGCAGTGGTGCAAATGAGTTTTCCAGAGCAACCCCAAATCCCCAG
GAGCTGTTGATCCTTTAGGTATCTTTCCACAGCCAGGATTCTTGCCTGGAGCTGCTTGATGCCCCAGACT
GTGAGTTGCAACAGATGCTGTTGCGCCTCAATAGCCCTCAGCAAATTGTTCTGCTGCTGCACTATACCAG
ACAATAATTGTCTGGCCTGTACCGTCAGCGTCATTGACGCTGCGCCCATAGTGCTTCCTGCTGCTCCCAA
GAACCCAAGGAACAAAGCTCCTATTCC
